>Addgene plasmid #215806 | pNIC-NH10-GG | addgene full sequence | sequence record 426314 | Addgene NGS Result
CCGGCGTAGAGGATCGAGATCTCGATCCCGCGAAATTAATACGACTCACTATAGGGGAATTGTGAGCGGA
TAACAATTCCCCTCTAGAAATAATTTTGTTTAACTTTAAGAAGGAGATATACATATGCATCATCATCACC
ACCACCATCATCATCACGGTTCCATGAGAGACCGCGGATAATTCGGGTCTCACTCGAGCACCCGTCGACA
AGCTTGCGGCCGCACTCGAGCACCACCACCACCACCACTGAGATCCGGCTGCTAACAAAGCCCGAAAGGA
AGCTGAGTTGGCTGCTGCCACCGCTGAGCAATAACTAGCATAACCCCTTGGGGCCTCTAAACGGGTCTTG
AGGGGTTTTTTGCTGAAAGGAGGAACTATATCCGGATTGGCGAATGGG
[124 nt withheld, positions 399-522]
C
[91 nt withheld, positions 524-614]
A
[49 nt withheld, positions 616-664]
CCTTTGACGTTGGAGTCCACGTTCTTT
[37 nt withheld, positions 692-728]
ACCCTATCTCGGTCTATTCTTTTGATTTATAAGGGATTTTGCCGATTTCGGCCTATTGGTTAAAAAATGA
GCTGATTTAACAAAAATTTAACGCGAATTTTAACAAAATATTAACGCTTACAATTTAGGTGGCACTTTTC
GGGGAAATGTGCGCGGAACCCCTATTTGTTTATTTTTCTAAATACATTCAAATATGTATCCGCTCATGAA
TTAATTCTTAGAAAAACTCATCGAGCATCAAATGAAACTGCAATTTATTCATATCAGGATTATCAATACC
ATATTTTTGAAAAAGCCGTTTCTGTAATGAAGGAGAAAACTCACCGAGGCAGTTCCATAGGATGGCAAGA
TCCTGGTATCGGTCTGCTATTCCGACTCGTCCAACATCAATACAACCTATTAATTTCCCCTCGTCAAAAA
TAAGGTTATCAAGTGAGAAATCACCATGAGTGACGACTGAATCCGGTGAGAATGGCAAAAGTTTATGCAT
TTCTTTCCAGACTTGTTCAACAGGCCAGCCATTACGCTCGTCATCAAAATCACTCGCATCAACCAAACCG
TTATTCATTCGTGATTGCGCCTGAGCGAGACGAAATACGCGATCGCTGTTAAAAGGACAATTACAAACAG
GAATCGAATGCAACCGGCGCAGGAACACTGCCAGCGCATCAACAATATTTTCACCTGAATCAGGATATTC
TTCTAATACCTGGAATGCTGTTTTCCCGGGGATCGCAGTGGTGAGTAACCATGCATCATCAGGAGTACGG
ATAAAATGCTTGATGGTCGGAAGAGGCATAAATTCCGTCAGCCAGTTTAGTCTGACCATCTCATCTGTAA
CATCATTGGCAACGCTACCTTTGCCATGTTTCAGAAACAACTCTGGCGCATCGGGCTTCCCATACAATCG
ATAGATTGTCGCACCTGATTGCCCGACATTATCGCGAGCCCATTTATACCCATATAAATCAGCATCCATG
TTGGAATTTAATCGCGGCCTAGAGCAAGACGTTTCCCGTTGAATATGGCTCATAACACCCCTTGTATTAC
TGTTTATGTAAGCAGACAGTTTTATTGTTCATGACCAAAATCCCTTAACGTGAGTTTTCGTTCCACTGAG
CGTCAGACCCCGTAGAAAAGATCAAAGGATCTTCTTGAGATCCTTTTTTTCTGCGCGTAATCTGCTGCTT
GCAAACAAAAAAACCACCGCTACCAGCGGTGGTTTGTTTGCCGGATCAAGAGCTACCAACTCTTTTTCCG
AAGGTAACTGGCTTCAGCAGAGCGCAGATACCAAATACTGTCCTTCTAGTGTAGCCGTAGTTAGGCCACC
ACTTCAAGAACTCTGTAGCACCGCCTACATACCTCGCTCTGCTAATCCTGTTACCAGTGGCTGCTGCCAG
TGGCGATAAGTCGTGTCTTACCGGGTTGGACTCAAGACGATAGTTACCGGATAAGGCGCAGCGGTCGGGC
TGAACGGGGGGTTCGTGCACACAGCCCAGCTTGGAGCGAACGACCTACACCGAACTGAGATACCTACAGC
GTGAGCTATGAGAAAGCGCCACGCTTCCCGAAGGGAGAAAGGCGGACAGGTATCCGGTAAGCGGCAGGGT
CGGAACAGGAGAGCGCACGAGGGAGCTTCCAGGGGGAAACGCCTGGTATCTTTATAGTCCTGTCGGGTTT
CGCCACCTCTGACTTGAGCGTCGATTTTTGTGATGCTCGTCAGGGGGGCGGAGCCTATGGAAAAACGCCA
GCAACGCGGCCTTTTTACGGTTCCTGGCCTTTTGCTGGCCTTTTGCTCACATGTTCTTTCCTGCGTTATC
CCCTGATTCTGTGGATAACCGTATTACCGCCTTTGAGTGAGCTGATACCGCTCGCCGCAGCCGAACGACC
GAGCGCAGCGAGTCAGTGAGCGAGGAAGCGGAAGAGCGCCTGATGCGGTATTTTCTCCTTACGCATCTGT
GCGGTATTTCACACCGCAATGGTGCACTCTCAGTACAATCTGCTCTGATGCCGCATAGTTAAGCCAGTAT
ACACTCCGCTATCGCTACGTGACTGGGTCATGGCTGCGCCCCGACACCCGCCAACACCCGCTGACGCGCC
CTGACGGGCTTGTCTGCTCCCGGCATCCGCTTACAGACAAGCTGTGACCGTCTCCGGGAGCTGCATGTGT
CAGAGGTTTTCACCGTCATCACCGAAACGCGCGAGGCAGCTGCGGTAAAGCTCATCAGCGTGGTCGTGAA
GCGATTCACAGATGTCTGCCTGTTCATCCGCGTCCAGCTCGTTGAGTTTCTCCAGAAGCGTTAATGTCTG
GCTTCTGATAAAGCGGGCCATGTTAAGGGCGGTTTTTTCCTGTTTGGTCACTGATGCCTCCGTGTAAGGG
GGATTTCTGTTCATGGGGGTAATGATACCGATGAAACGAGAGAGGATGCTCACGATACGGGTTACTGATG
ATGAACATGCCCGGTTACTGGAACGTTGTGAGGGTAAACAACTGGCGGTATGGATGCGGCGGGACCAGAG
AAAAATCACTCAGGGTCAATGCCAGCGCTTCGTTAATACAGATGTAGGTGTTCCACAGGGTAGCCAGCAG
CATCCTGCGATGCAGATCCGGAACATAATGGTGCAGGGCGCTGACTTCCGCGTTTCCAGACTTTACGAAA
CACGGAAACCGAAGACCATTCATGTTGTTGCTCAGGTCGCAGACGTTTTGCAGCAGCAGTCGCTTCACGT
TCGCTCGCGTATCGGTGATTCATTCTGCTAACCAGTAAGGCAACCCCGCCAGCCTAGCCGGGTCCTCAAC
GACAGGAGCACGATCATGCGCACCCGTGGGGCCGCCATGCCGGCGATAATGGCCTGCTTCTCGCCGAAAC
GTTTGGTGGCGGGACCAGTGACGAAGGCTTGAGCGAGGGCGTGCAAGATTCCGAATACCGCAAGCGACAG
GCCGATCATCGTCGCGCTCCAGCGAAAGTGGTCCTCGCCGAAAATGACCCAGAGCGCTGCCGGCACCTGT
CCTACGAGTTGCATGATAAAGAAGACAGTCATAAGTGCGGCGACGATAGTCATGCCCCGCGCCCACCGGA
AGGAGCTGACTGGGTTGAAGGCTCTCAAGGGCATCGGTCGAGATCCCGGTGCCTAATGAGTGAGCTAACT
TACATTAATTGCGTTGCGCTCACTGCCCGCTTTCCAGTCGGGAAACCTGTCGTGCCAGCTGCATTAATGA
ATCGGCCAACGCGCGGGGAGAGGCGGTTTGCGTATTGGGCGCCAGGGTGGTTTTTCTTTTCACCAGTGAG
ACGGGCAACAGCTGATTGCCCTTCACCGCCTGGCCCTGAGAGAGTTGCAGCAAGCGGTCCACGCTGGTTT
GCCCCAGCAGGCGAAAATCCTGTTTGATGGTGGTTAACGGCGGGATATAACATGAGCTGTCTTCGGTATC
GTCGTATCCCACTACCGAGATATCCGCACCAACGCGCAGCCCGGACTCGGTAATGGCGCGCATTGCGCCC
AGCGCCATCTGATCGTTGGCAACCAGCATCGCAGTGGGAACGATGCCCTCATTCAGCATTTGCATGGTTT
GTTGAAAACCGGACATGGCACTCCAGTCGCCTTCCCGTTCCGCTATCGGCTGAATTTGATTGCGAGTGAG
ATATTTATGCCAGCCAGCCAGACGCAGACGCGCCGAGACAGAACTTAATGGGCCCGCTAACAGCGCGATT
TGCTGGTGACCCAATGCGACCAGATGCTCCACGCCCAGTCGCGTACCGTCTTCATGGGAGAAAATAATAC
TGTTGATGGGTGTCTGGTCAGAGACATCAAGAAATAACGCCGGAACATTAGTGCAGGCAGCTTCCACAGC
AATGGCATCCTGGTCATCCAGCGGATAGTTAATGATCAGCCCACTGACGCGTTGCGCGAGAAGATTGTGC
ACCGCCGCTTTACAGGCTTCGACGCCGCTTCGTTCTACCATCGACACCACCACGCTGGCACCCAGTTGAT
CGGCGCGAGATTTAATCGCCGCGACAATTTGCGACGGCGCGTGCAGGGCCAGACTGGAGGTGGCAACGCC
AATCAGCAACGACTGTTTGCCCGCCAGTTGTTGTGCCACGCGGTTGGGAATGTAATTCAGCTCCGCCATC
GCCGCTTCCACTTTTTCCCGCGTTTTCGCAGAAACGTGGCTGGCCTGGTTCACCACGCGGGAAACGGTCT
GATAAGAGACACCGGCATACTCTGCGACATCGTATAACGTTACTGGTTTCACATTCACCACCCTGAATTG
ACTCTCTTCCGGGCGCTATCATGCCATACCGCGAAAGGTTTTGCGCCATTCGATGGTGTCCGGGATCTCG
ACGCTCTCCCTTATGCGACTCCTGCATTAGGAAGCAGCCCAGTAGTAGGTTGAGGCCGTTGAGCACCGCC
GCCGCAAGGAATGGTGCATGCAAGGAGATGGCGCCCAACAGTCCCCCGGCCACGGGGCCTGCCACCATAC
CCACGCCGAAACAAGCGCTCATGAGCCCGAAGTGGCGAGCCCGATCTTCCCCATCGGTGATGTCGGCGAT
ATAGGCGCCAGCAACCGCACCTGTGGCGCCGGTGATGCCGGCCACGATGCGT
Features (pLannotate 1.2.2; 18 found; start..end, strand, type, name):
     37..55      +  promoter       T7 promoter: promoter for bacteriophage T7 RNA polymerase
     56..80      +  protein_bind   lac operator: The lac repressor binds to the lac operator to inhibit transcription in E. coli. This inhibition can be relieved by adding lactose or isopropyl-β-D-thiogalactopyranoside (IPTG). lac repressor encoded by lacI
     95..117     +  RBS            RBS: efficient ribosome binding site from bacteriophage T7 gene 10 (Olins and Rangwala, 1989)
    231..248     +  CDS            9xHis (fragment): 9xHis affinity tag
    258..307     +  CDS            SET1 (fragment): solubility-enhancement tag derived from T7 phage gene 10B
    315..362     +  terminator     T7 terminator: transcription terminator for bacteriophage T7 RNA polymerase
    399..827     +  rep_origin     f1 ori (sequence partly withheld): f1 bacteriophage origin of replication; arrow indicates direction of (+) strand synthesis
    880..937     +  promoter       AmpR promoter (fragment): bla
    946..1761    -  CDS            KanR: aminoglycoside phosphotransferase; aph(3')-Ia; confers resistance to kanamycin in bacteria or G418 (Geneticin®) in eukaryotes
   1883..2471    +  rep_origin     ori: high-copy-number ColE1/pMB1/pBR322/pUC origin of replication
   2657..2796    -  misc_feature   bom: basis of mobility region from pBR322
   2898..3089    -  CDS            rop: Rop protein, which maintains plasmids at low copy number; rop
   3106..3486    +  CDS            YPB1_ECOLX: Protein predicted: Swiss-Prot protein existence level 4. From Escherichia coli.
   3558..3849    -  CDS            TcR (fragment): tetracycline efflux protein; tet; confers resistance to tetracycline
   3864..3885    -  protein_bind   CAP binding site: CAP binding activates transcription in the presence of cAMP. E. coli catabolite activator protein
   3898..4980    -  CDS            lacI: lac repressor; lacI; The lac repressor binds to the lac operator to inhibit transcription in E. coli. This inhibition can be relieved by adding lactose or isopropyl-β-D-thiogalactopyranoside (IPTG).
   4981..5058    -  promoter       lacI promoter: lacI
   5066..15      -  CDS            TcR (fragment) (across the origin): tetracycline efflux protein; tet; confers resistance to tetracycline
