[The description below was written by a language model from this plasmid's Addgene catalogue record and pLannotate feature annotations shown in this document.]
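Description:
pNIC-NH10-GG is an empty bacterial expression backbone derived from pNIC28a, a pET-style vector, and is intended for producing recombinant proteins in Escherichia coli with a non-cleavable N-terminal His10 tag. The name and the associated publication title indicate that it belongs to a set of Golden Gate-compatible vectors, so target genes are presumably inserted by type IIS restriction-ligation. The annotation does not mark the cloning sites or any stuffer, and no insert is recorded. The 5,330 nt plasmid is selected with kanamycin through an aph(3')-Ia KanR gene. It replicates from a ColE1/pMB1-type origin accompanied by the bom region and the rop gene, which is consistent with its catalogue listing as low copy. An f1 origin is also present, along with short non-functional remnants of a tetracycline resistance gene and an AmpR promoter fragment inherited from ancestral backbones.

The expression cassette follows the standard T7lac arrangement. A T7 promoter is immediately followed by a lac operator and the efficient phage T7 gene 10 ribosome binding site, and a T7 terminator lies downstream. The plasmid carries its own lacI gene and promoter, so transcription stays repressed until it is induced with IPTG in a host that supplies T7 RNA polymerase. Between the RBS and the terminator, the software annotated a polyhistidine stretch as a partial 9xHis match, which fits the stated His10 tag. A short fragment it labelled SET1 just before the terminator is probably residual vector sequence rather than a functional solubility tag. No protease site is annotated, in keeping with the non-cleavable design. The tag therefore remains on the purified protein after immobilised metal affinity chromatography.
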