Addgene plasmid #215806: pNIC-NH10-GG
Purpose: (Empty Backbone) Cloning of target gene with N terminal non cleavable His10 tag
Depositing lab: ASAP Discovery & Frank von Delft. Depositing organization: University of Oxford. Publication: A selection of Golden Gate vectors to simplify recombinant protein production in Escherichia coli. Fairhead M, Koekemoer L, Williams E, von Delft F. bioRxiv 2024.02.13.579886 10.1101/2024.02.13.579886.
Backbone
  Vector backbone: pNIC28a
  Backbone manufacturer: Novagen
  Vector type: Bacterial Expression
Growth in bacteria
  Bacterial resistance: Kanamycin, 50 μg/mL
  Growth temperature: 37°C
  Growth strain: DH5alpha
  Copy number: Low Copy
Gene/Insert
  Gene/Insert name: None
Depositor comments: Please visit https://doi.org/10.1101/2024.02.13.579886 for bioRxiv preprint.
How to cite: pNIC-NH10-GG was a gift from ASAP Discovery & Frank von Delft (Addgene plasmid # 215806 ; http://n2t.net/addgene:215806 ; RRID:Addgene_215806)
